>Addgene plasmid #24996 | pCMV5b HA Irx5 deltaC | addgene partial sequence | sequence record 30964 | 24996 with CMV-F
GCTCGTTTAGTGACCGTCAGAATTGATCTGGTACCACGCGTATCGATACCATGTATGATGTTCCTGATTA
TGCTAGCCTCGGTCGACCCATGTCCTACCCGCAGGGCTACTTGTACCAGCCGTCCGCCTCGCTGGCGCTC
TACTCGTGCCCCGCATACAGCACCAGCGTCATTTCGGGGCCCCGCACGGATGAGCTCGGCCGCTCTTCTT
CGGGCTCCGCGTTCTCGCCCTACGCTGGCTCCACTGCCTTCACGGCTCCCTCGCCCGGCTACAACTCGCA
CCTCCAGTACGGCGCCGACCCCGCGGCTGCGGCCGCCGCTGCCTTCTCTTACGTGGGCTCTCCCTACGAC
CACACTCCCGGTATGGCAGGTTCCTTGGGATATCACCCTTATGCAGCACCTCTGGGCTCCTATCCTTATG
GGGACCCCGCGTACCGGAAGAACGCCACTCGGGACGCTACAGCCACTCTCAAGGCCTGGCTCAACGAGCA
CCGCAAGAACCCGTACCCCACCAAGGGAGAGAAGATCATGCTGGCCATTATCACCAAGATGACCCTCACC
CAGGTGTCCACCTGGTTTGCCAACGCGCGCCGGCGCCTCAAGAAAGAGAACAAGATGACCTAGACCCGGG
TGGCATCCCTGTGACCCCTCCCCAGTGCCTCTCCTGGCCCTGGAAGTTGCCACTCCAGTGCCCACCAGCC
T
