[The description below was written by a language model from this plasmid's Addgene catalogue record.]
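Description:
pCMV5b HA Irx5 deltaC is a mammalian expression plasmid built on the pCMV5b backbone and carrying a C-terminally truncated form of mouse Irx5, an Iroquois-family homeodomain transcription factor. It is maintained in E. coli as a high-copy plasmid under ampicillin selection. The record names no mammalian selection marker and does not list the origin of replication or other backbone features. The promoter is also not stated outright, but the backbone name and the listed sequencing primers (a forward CMV primer and a reverse primer in the human growth hormone polyadenylation region) indicate that the insert lies between a CMV promoter and an hGH polyA signal. This arrangement gives strong constitutive expression after transfection into mammalian cells.

The insert encodes amino acids 1–177 of Irx5. It retains the N-terminal region and the homeodomain (residues 112–177) and lacks everything downstream of the homeodomain. An HA epitope tag is fused to the N terminus, which allows the truncated protein to be detected or immunoprecipitated with anti-HA antibodies. The fragment was introduced by restriction enzyme cloning.

As a deletion mutant, the construct suits structure–function work, such as testing which activities of Irx5 (transcriptional regulation, protein interactions) depend on the C-terminal portion and which need only the homeodomain-containing N-terminal part. The associated publication concerns the role of Irx5 in establishing the cardiac ventricular repolarization gradient in mouse. The record does not describe the specific experiments in which this truncation was used.
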