Addgene plasmid #24996: pCMV5b HA Irx5 deltaC
Depositing lab: Benoit Bruneau. Depositing organization: Hospital for Sick Children. Publication: The homeodomain transcription factor Irx5 establishes the mouse cardiac ventricular repolarization gradient. Costantini DL, Arruda EP, Agarwal P, Kim KH, Zhu Y, Zhu W, Lebel M, Cheng CW, Park CY, Pierce SA, Guerchicoff A, Pollevick GD, Chan TY, Kabir MG, Cheng SH, Husain M, Antzelevitch C, Srivastava D, Gross GJ, Hui CC, Backx PH, Bruneau BG. Cell. 2005 Oct 21. 123(2):347-58. 10.1016/j.cell.2005.08.004 PubMed 16239150.
Backbone
  Vector backbone: pCMV5b
  Vector type: Mammalian Expression
Growth in bacteria
  Bacterial resistance: Ampicillin, 100 μg/mL
  Growth temperature: 37°C
  Growth strain: DH5alpha
  Copy number: High Copy
Gene/Insert
  Gene/Insert name: Irx5
  Species: M. musculus (mouse)
  Mutation: Deletes everything after Hox Domain (aa 112-177). Contains aa 1-177
  Entrez Gene: Irx5
  Tag / fusion protein: HA (N terminal on insert)
  Cloning method: Restriction Enzyme
  Sequencing primers: 5′ CMV-F; 3′ hGH-PA-R
Terms and licenses: Academic/Nonprofit Terms; Industry Terms: Not Available to Industry
Depositor comments: HA tag is YDVPDYASL.
How to cite: pCMV5b HA Irx5 deltaC was a gift from Benoit Bruneau (Addgene plasmid # 24996 ; http://n2t.net/addgene:24996 ; RRID:Addgene_24996)
